>Addgene plasmid #25337 | GIMAP4 | depositor partial sequence | sequence record 11811 | Author sequence
GGGCCTGGAAGGCAAGAGCCCAGAAATTCCCAATTGAGAATTGTGTTAGTGGGTAAAACCGGAGCAGGAA
AAAGTGCAACAGGAAACAGCATCCTTGGCCGGAAAGTGTTTCATTCTGGCACTGCAGCAAAATCCATTAC
CAAGAAGTGTGAGAAACGCAGCAGCTCATGGAAGGAAACAGAACTTGTCGTAGTTGACACACCAGGCATT
TTCGACACAGAGGTGCCCAATGCTGAAACGTCCAAGGAGATTATTCGCTGCATTCTTCTGACCTCCCCAG
GGCCTCATGCTCTGCTTCTGGTGGTTCCACTGGGCCGTTACACTGAGGAGGAGCACAAAGCCACAGAGAA
GATCCTGAAAATGTTTGGAGAGAGGGCTAGAAGTTTCATGATTCTCATATTCACCCGGAAAGATGACTTA
GGTGACACCAATTTGCATGACTACTTAAGGGAAGCTCCAGAAGACATTCAAGACTTGATGGACATTTTCG
GTGACCGCTACTGTGCGTTAAACAACAAGGCAACAGGCGCTGAGCAGGAGGCCCAGAGGGCACAGTTGCT
GGGCCTGATCCAGCGCGTGGTGAGGGAGAACAAGGAAGGCTGCTACACTAATAGGATGTACCAAAGGGCG
GAGGAGGAGATCCAGAAGCAAACACAAGCAATG
