>Addgene plasmid #25337 | GIMAP4 | addgene partial sequence | sequence record 31422 | 25337 with T7
TCCCTCTGAATATTTTGTTTACTTTAAGAAGGAGATATACCATGCATCATCATCATCATCACAGCAGCGG
CAGAGAAAACTTGTATTTCCAGGGCGGGCCTGGAAGGCAAGAGCCCAGAAATTCCCAATTGAGAATTGTG
TTAGTGGGTAAAACCGGAGCAGGAAAAAGTGCAACAGGAAACAGCATCCTTGGCCGGAAAGTGTTTCATT
CTGGCACTGCAGCAAAATCCATTACCAAGAAGTGTGAGAAACGCAGCAGCTCATGGAAGGAAACAGAACT
TGTCGTAGTTGACACACCAGGCATTTTCGACACAGAGGTGCCCAATGCTGAAACGTCCAAGGAGATTATT
CGCTGCATTCTTCTGACCTCCCCAGGGCCTCATGCTCTGCTTCTGGTGGTTCCACTGGGCCGTTACACTG
AGGAGGAGCACAAAGCCACAGAGAAGATCCTGAAAATGTTTGGAGAGAGGGCTAGAAGTTTCATGATTCT
CATATTCACCCGGAAAGATGACTTAGGTGACACCAATTTGCATGACTACTTAAGGGAAGCTCCAGAAGAC
ATTCAAGACTTGATGGACATTTTCGGTGACCGCTACTGTGCGTTAAACAACAAGGCAACAGGCGCTGAGC
AGGAGGCCCAGAGGGCACAGTTGCTGGGCCTGATCCAGCGCGTGGTGAGGGAGAACAAGGAAGGCTGCTA
CACTAATAGGATGTACCAAAGGGCGGAGGAGGAGATCCAGAAGCAAACACAAGCAATGTGATGACGAAGC
TTGCGGCCGCACTCGAGCACCACCACCACCACCACTGAGATCCGGCTGCTAACAAAGCCCGAAAGGAAGC
TGAGTTGGCTGCTGCCACCGCTGAGCAATAACTAGCATAACCCCTTGGGGCCTCTAAACGGGTCTTGAGG
GGTTTTTTGCTG
