[The description below was written by a language model from this plasmid's Addgene catalogue record.]
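Description:
GIMAP4 is a bacterial expression plasmid built on pET28-MHL, a pET28-derived backbone from a structural genomics consortium, recorded as 7325 bp without insert. It is maintained in E. coli under kanamycin selection and is listed as low copy, with a standard cloning strain used for propagation. No feature table accompanies the record, so the origin of replication and promoter are not explicitly stated. However, the listed sequencing primers (T7 forward and T7 terminator reverse) are consistent with the T7 promoter/terminator expression cassette typical of pET vectors, in which transcription depends on T7 RNA polymerase supplied by an appropriate expression host.

The insert is a 663 bp fragment of human GIMAP4 (GTPase IMAP family member 4, also known as IAN1 or IMAP4) encoding residues G20 through M240 rather than the complete open reading frame. This is a truncated construct of the kind designed to yield a well-behaved, crystallisable domain. It was introduced by restriction enzyme cloning and carries an N-terminal His tag, which allows purification of the recombinant protein by immobilised metal affinity chromatography. The record does not say whether a protease cleavage site separates the tag from the protein.

The stated purpose is bacterial overexpression for structure determination, and the depositor comments link the construct to a deposited crystal structure in the Protein Data Bank. It is therefore suited to producing the GIMAP4 fragment for crystallography or for biochemical and biophysical studies, but it should not be treated as a full-length GIMAP4 expression clone.
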