Addgene plasmid #25337: GIMAP4
Purpose: Bacterial expression for structure determination; may not be full ORF
Depositing lab: Cheryl Arrowsmith. Depositing organization: University of Toronto.
Backbone
  Vector backbone: pET28-MHL
  Backbone manufacturer: SGC
  Backbone size w/o insert (bp): 7325
  Vector type: Bacterial Expression
Growth in bacteria
  Bacterial resistance: Kanamycin, 50 μg/mL
  Growth temperature: 37°C
  Growth strain: DH5alpha
  Copy number: Low Copy
Gene/Insert
  Gene/Insert name: GIMAP4:G20-M240 (alt names: PDB: 3LXX; GIMAP4; GTPase IMAP family member 4)
  Species: H. sapiens (human)
  Insert size (bp): 663
  Mutation: Contains amino acids G20-M240
  Entrez Gene: GIMAP4 (a.k.a. MSTP062, IAN-1, IAN1, IMAP4)
  Tag / fusion protein: His (N terminal on insert)
  Cloning method: Restriction Enzyme
  Sequencing primers: 5′ T7; 3′ T7-term
Terms and licenses: Academic/Nonprofit Terms; Industry Terms: Not Available to Industry
Depositor comments: PDB: 3LXX. http://www.thesgc.org/structures/3LXX/
How to cite: GIMAP4 was a gift from Cheryl Arrowsmith (Addgene plasmid # 25337 ; http://n2t.net/addgene:25337 ; RRID:Addgene_25337)
